Addgene plasmid #185688: pTW037
Purpose: T-DNA for creating transgenic plants expressing Cas9 and Drm1b gRNAs
Depositing lab: Feng Zhang. Depositing organization: University of Minnesota. Publication: Optimization of multiplexed CRISPR/Cas9 system for highly efficient genome editing in Setaria viridis. Weiss T, Wang C, Kang X, Zhao H, Elena Gamo M, Starker CG, Crisp PA, Zhou P, Springer NM, Voytas DF, Zhang F. Plant J. 2020 Nov;104(3):828-838. doi: 10.1111/tpj.14949. Epub 2020 Sep 8. PubMed 32786122.
Backbone
  Vector backbone: pTRANS_250d
  Vector type: Plant Expression, CRISPR
  Selectable markers: Hygromycin ; Firefly Luciferase
Growth in bacteria
  Bacterial resistance: Kanamycin, 50 μg/mL
  Growth temperature: 37°C
  Growth strain: DH5alpha
  Copy number: High Copy
Gene/Insert
  Gene/Insert name: Cas9, Drm1b gRNA
  gRNA/shRNA sequence: gtgtatggacgacgatatca
  Species: Setaria viridis
  Cloning method: Restriction Enzyme; 5′ cloning site unknown (unknown if destroyed); 3′ cloning site unknown (unknown if destroyed)
  Sequencing primers: 5′ n/a
Terms and licenses: Academic/Nonprofit Terms; Industry Terms: Not Available to Industry
How to cite: pTW037 was a gift from Feng Zhang (Addgene plasmid # 185688 ; http://n2t.net/addgene:185688 ; RRID:Addgene_185688)
