[The description below was written by a language model from this plasmid's Addgene catalogue record and pLannotate feature annotations shown in this document.]
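Description:
pTW037 is a large (about 22.4 kb) binary T-DNA vector built on the pTRANS_250d backbone for Agrobacterium-mediated generation of transgenic plants, made for CRISPR/Cas9 editing of the Drm1b gene in Setaria viridis. It replicates in E. coli through a high-copy ColE1/pMB1-type origin (with the pBR322 bom region) and in Agrobacterium through the pVS1 oriV together with the pVS1 RepA replication and StaA stability proteins. Bacterial selection is by kanamycin resistance (aphA-3), located outside the T-DNA.

Between the nopaline-type left and right border repeats lie several plant cassettes. Next to the left border, a hygromycin phosphotransferase gene ending in a CaMV poly(A) signal provides plant selection; its promoter is not annotated in the feature table. The maize polyubiquitin promoter drives a reading frame for the mouse Trex2 3′ exonuclease followed by Streptococcus pyogenes Cas9, terminated by the Arabidopsis HSP18.2 terminator. The short gap between the two coding regions suggests a linked or co-translated arrangement, but the linking element is not annotated. Trex2 is generally co-expressed with Cas9 to process cut ends and bias repair toward deletions.

Downstream, a tRNA–gRNA scaffold–tRNA array followed by a CaMV poly(A) signal indicates a polycistronic guide cassette in which endogenous tRNA processing releases the guide RNA. Only one scaffold is annotated, and the array's promoter is not identified. A firefly luciferase (luc+) gene with an HSP terminator, followed by a pea rbcS-E9 terminator fragment, serves as a visual reporter of transformation. Residual lac promoter and lacZα fragments are cloning remnants.
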