Features (pLannotate 1.2.2; 29 found; start..end, strand, type, name):
    291..1085    -  CDS            KanR: aminoglycoside phosphotransferase; aphA-3; confers resistance to kanamycin
   1510..1534    +  misc_feature   LB T-DNA repeat: left border repeat from nopaline C58 T-DNA
   1612..1786    -  polyA_signal   CaMV poly(A) signal: cauliflower mosaic virus polyadenylation signal
   1827..2852    -  CDS            HygR: hygromycin B phosphotransferase confers resistance to hygromycin
   4720..4779    +  CDS            lacI (fragment): lac repressor; lacI; The lac repressor binds to the lac operator to inhibit transcription in E. coli. This inhibition can be relieved by adding lactose or isopropyl-β-D-thiogalactopyranoside (IPTG).
   4792..4813    +  protein_bind   CAP binding site: CAP binding activates transcription in the presence of cAMP. E. coli catabolite activator protein
   4828..4858    +  promoter       lac promoter: promoter for the E. coli lac operon
   4862..4884    +  protein_bind   lac operator (fragment): The lac repressor binds to the lac operator to inhibit transcription in E. coli. This inhibition can be relieved by adding lactose or isopropyl-β-D-thiogalactopyranoside (IPTG). lac repressor encoded by lacI
   4915..4940    +  misc_feature   MCS (fragment): pUC18/19 multiple cloning site
   4952..6942    +  promoter       Ubi promoter: maize polyubiquitin gene promoter
   6954..7661    +  CDS            Trex2: TREX2_MOUSE - Experimental evidence at protein level: Swiss-Prot protein existence level 1. Exonuclease with a preference for double-stranded DNA with mismatched 3' termini. May play a role in DNA repair. From Mus musculus (Mouse).
   7728..11831   +  CDS            cas9: CAS9_STRP1 - Also known as csn1 From Streptococcus pyogenes serotype M1.
  11891..12139   +  terminator     HSP terminator: efficient transcription terminator from the Arabidopsis thaliana heat shock protein 18.2 gene (Nagaya et al., 2010)
  12648..12718   +  ncRNA          tRNA: Accession: RF00005 - tRNA
  12740..12815   +  misc_RNA       gRNA scaffold: guide RNA scaffold for the Streptococcus pyogenes CRISPR/Cas9 system
  12821..12891   +  ncRNA          tRNA: Accession: RF00005 - tRNA
  12912..13086   +  polyA_signal   CaMV poly(A) signal: cauliflower mosaic virus polyadenylation signal
  14996..16646   +  CDS            luciferase (fragment): firefly luciferase; luc+; enhanced luc+ version of the luciferase gene
  16658..16906   +  terminator     HSP terminator: efficient transcription terminator from the Arabidopsis thaliana heat shock protein 18.2 gene (Nagaya et al., 2010)
  16991..17296   +  terminator     E9 terminator (fragment): terminator and polyadenylation signal from the pea rbcS-E9 gene
  17380..17534   +  CDS            lacZα (fragment): LacZα fragment of β-galactosidase; lacZ fragment
  17600..17624   +  misc_feature   RB T-DNA repeat: right border repeat from nopaline C58 T-DNA
  17964..18365   +  CDS            Y4CG_SINFN (fragment): Protein inferred from homology: Swiss-Prot protein existence level 3. From Sinorhizobium fredii (strain NBRC 101917 / NGR234).
  18925..19554   +  CDS            pVS1 StaA: stability protein from the Pseudomonas plasmid pVS1 (Heeb et al., 2000)
  19983..21056   +  CDS            pVS1 RepA: replication protein from the Pseudomonas plasmid pVS1 (Heeb et al., 2000)
  21122..21316   +  rep_origin     pVS1 oriV: origin of replication for the Pseudomonas plasmid pVS1 (Heeb et al., 2000)
  21519..21558   +  CDS            rop (fragment): Rop protein, which maintains plasmids at low copy number; rop
  21660..21800   +  misc_feature   bom: basis of mobility region from pBR322
  21986..204     -  rep_origin     ori (across the origin): high-copy-number ColE1/pMB1/pBR322/pUC origin of replication
>Addgene plasmid #185688 | pTW037 | addgene full sequence | sequence record 367249 | Addgene NGS Result
GTAGGCGGTGCTACAGAGTTCTTGAAGTGGTGGCCTAACTACGGCTACACTAGAAGGACAGTATTTGGTA
TCTGCGCTCTGCTGAAGCCAGTTACCTTCGGAAAAAGAGTTGGTAGCTCTTGATCCGGCAAACAAACCAC
CGCTGGTAGCGGTGGTTTTTTTGTTTGCAAGCAGCAGATTACGCGCAGAAAAAAAGGATCTCAAGAAGAT
CCTTTGATCTTTTCTACGGGGTCTGACGCTCAGTGGAACGAAAACTCACGTTAAGGGATTTTGGTCATGC
ATTCTAGGTACTAAAACAATTCATCCAGTAAAATATAATATTTTATTTTCTCCCAATCAGGCTTGATCCC
CAGTAAGTCAAAAAATAGCTCGACATACTGTTCTTCCCCGATATCCTCCCTGATCGACCGGACGCAGAAG
GCAATGTCATACCACTTGTCCGCCCTGCCGCTTCTCCCAAGATCAATAAAGCCACTTACTTTGCCATCTT
TCACAAAGATGTTGCTGTCTCCCAGGTCGCCGTGGGAAAAGACAAGTTCCTCTTCGGGCTTTTCCGTCTT
TAAAAAATCATACAGCTCGCGCGGATCTTTAAATGGAGTGTCTTCTTCCCAGTTTTCGCAATCCACATCG
GCCAGATCGTTATTCAGTAAGTAATCCAATTCGGCTAAGCGGCTGTCTAAGCTATTCGTATAGGGACAAT
CCGATATGTCGATGGAGTGAAAGAGCCTGATGCACTCCGCATACAGCTCGATAATCTTTTCAGGGCTTTG
TTCATCTTCATACTCTTCCGAGCAAAGGACGCCATCGGCCTCACTCATGAGCAGATTGCTCCAGCCATCA
TGCCGTTCAAAGTGCAGGACCTTTGGAACAGGCAGCTTTCCTTCCAGCCATAGCATCATGTCCTTTTCCC
GTTCCACATCATAGGTGGTCCCTTTATACCGGCTGTCCGTCATTTTTAAATATAGGTTTTCATTTTCTCC
CACCAGCTTATATACCTTAGCAGGAGACATTCCTTCCGTATCTTTTACGCAGCGGTATTTTTCGATCAGT
TTTTTCAATTCCGGTGATATTCTCATTTTAGCCATTTATTATTTCCTTCCTCTTTTCTACAGTATTTAAA
GATACCCCAAGAAGCTAATTATAACAAGACGAACTCCAATTCACTGTTCCTTGCATTCTAAAACCTTAAA
TACCAGAAAACAGCTTTTTCAAAGTTGTTTTCAAAGTTGGCGTATAACATAGTATCGACGGAGCCGATTT
TGAAACCGCGGTGATCACAGGCAGCAACGCTCTGTCATCGTTACAATCAACATGCTACCCTCCGCGAGAT
CATCCGTGTTTCAAACCCGGCAGCTTAGTTGCCGTTCTTCCGAATAGCATCGGTAACATGAGCAAAGTCT
GCCGCCTTACAACGGCTCTCCCGCTGACGCCGTCCCGGACTGATGGGCTGCCTGTATCGAGTGGTGATTT
TGTGCCGAGCTGCCGGTCGGGGAGCTGTTGGCTGGCTGGTGGCAGGATATATTGTGGTGTAAACAAATTG
ACGCTTAGACAACTTAATAACACATTGCGGACGTTTTTAATGTACTGAATTAACGCCGAATTAATTCGGG
GGATCTGGATTTTAGTACTGGATTTTGGTTTTAGGAATTAGAAATTTTATTGATAGAAGTATTTTACAAA
TACAAATACATACTAAGGGTTTCTTATATGCTCAACACATGAGCGAAACCCTATAGGAACCCTAATTCCC
TTATCTGGGAACTACTCACACATTATTATGGAGAAACTCGAGCTTGTCGATCGACAGATCCCGGTCGGCA
TCTACTCTATTTCTTTGCCCTCGGACGAGTGCTGGGGCGTCGGTTTCCACTATCGGCGAGTACTTCTACA
CAGCCATCGGTCCAGACGGCCGCGCTTCTGCGGGCGATTTGTGTACGCCCGACAGTCCCGGCTCCGGATC
GGACGATTGCGTCGCATCGACCCTGCGCCCAAGCTGCATCATCGAAATTGCCGTCAACCAAGCTCTGATA
GAGTTGGTCAAGACCAATGCGGAGCATATACGCCCGGAGTCGTGGCGATCCTGCAAGCTCCGGATGCCTC
CGCTCGAAGTAGCGCGTCTGCTGCTCCATACAAGCCAACCACGGCCTCCAGAAGAAGATGTTGGCGACCT
CGTATTGGGAATCCCCGAACATCGCCTCGCTCCAGTCAATGACCGCTGTTATGCGGCCATTGTCCGTCAG
GACATTGTTGGAGCCGAAATCCGCGTGCACGAGGTGCCGGACTTCGGGGCAGTCCTCGGCCCAAAGCATC
AGCTCATCGAGAGCCTGCGCGACGGACGCACTGACGGTGTCGTCCATCACAGTTTGCCAGTGATACACAT
GGGGATCAGCAATCGCGCATATGAAATCACGCCATGTAGTGTATTGACCGATTCCTTGCGGTCCGAATGG
GCCGAACCCGCTCGTCTGGCTAAGATCGGCCGCAGCGATCGCATCCATAGCCTCCGCGACCGGTTGTAGA
ACAGCGGGCAGTTCGGTTTCAGGCAGGTCTTGCAACGTGACACCCTGTGAACGGCGGGAGATGCAATAGG
TCAGGCTCTCGCTAAACTCCCCAATGTCAAGCACTTCCGGAATCGGGAGCGCGGCCGATGCAAAGTGCCG
ATAAACATAACGATCTTTGTAGAAACCATCGGCGCAGCTATTTACCCGCAGGACATATCCACGCCCTCCT
ACATCGAAGCTGAAAGCACGAGATTCTTCGCCCTCCGAGAGCTGCATCAGGTCGGACACGCTGTCGAACT
TTTCGATCAGAAACTTCTCGACAGACGTCGCGGTGAGTTCAGGCTTTTTCATAAGCTTCTGCAAAAGAGA
ACCAGACAACAGGGTAAGTGCCTAGCAGTAAACAAACAGAACTCATCACAAGCAAACAGCAACATCATAT
TCATACCAACAGGTCATGTGTGTTCATCACATCATTAGTACTAAGCATGCCATCATCCAAGTATATCAAA
GTAAGGGCAAAGAGCATGCATGATCATCAGGTGCACAAAAGAATCATCAAATTGTAGCAGTACATATCTT
CATCTATCATGCATATCTATCCATAACAGGACGATGCATGTTGACCAGGTAAAAGCTACAGGATCCTATA
GGAACAGCAGCGTATATATCTTCACCAATCTTAGCATCTTAATCATGTGGCACATGCAGTTTCAATTTAA
GCACATGAGCTAGTTGATTATGAGGTACCAGAGAATCATCAAACTGATGTAGCAGCATATATCCTCATCT
ATCATGCAATCTAATCTAATCTAACTAAACAGGAAAGGTGTGCTATTCAGTTAAAAGCTACCGCATCATA
TACAAACGGCAGCATAAGAAAAAGCATAATCATCTTAATCATGCAACAAACGCAGATTCATAATAAGCCC
AAGAGCTAGCTTGTGATGATCTTATTCTACTCTGATCTACAGCAATCAGATAACGACCTAACCTTGCACA
TGGCAACAAAACAATCGATCGGACGAATCAGTTGTTTGTTCCTAGCTAGCACCATCGAACCAGATAATAG
ATGCACGTACAGATCCCGAAAACGAACCCAAAAACAGGGCAGACCTAGCTGAACCTAGGCAGCGACCCAG
CAGATCGTGAGAACGATCTCATCTACGAACAGCCTAGAAGCAACCCCACGATTCCCGGACAAACGACCTA
AAATCCCCACAAATCACATGAGCATGACAGGATAAACAGCGGAACCGATCAGATCTACACGAAAACCCCA
CCTCCCAGCCACCCACGATCAGGAAACACGCGGATCTAGCATGATTTCGTCAACGCCTCAGCCTAGTTCC
TAGCCACAGACCAAGCAGAACCACCAAACCACGCCGAGCGAGGAGATGGGGCAAGAGGACGGGGGAGACG
ATCGCCGTACCTTGAAGCGGGGGAAGGATCGCCGAGGGTCGCGAGGAGAGCAATTTGGATTTGGAACCCG
GGGGTTGTGCGCTCCGAACGATGAGACGATGTGAGATTGTGGGAAGAGGCGCGGAGGGCCCTGTATTTAT
GGGCTGCGACGGGGGGAGGAGAGGTGGGGAGGGTTGGGGAAGGAATCCCCCACCCGTGCCGTGACGGTTC
CGGGCCGTGTGAGAGGAGCCCGCTCGTCTCCGCCACGCAATTTCCGCGATCGGAGCGGAGCTTTCGAGAG
GCGGCTGGATGGTTGGTGGCCGTTAGATTTGTAGACGCCGTTAACGCCTCGCCTCCACCGGGAAGAGTTT
TGAGCAGCCGCTTATGACAATGGCTTAACGACGTTAGACGGAGCGTTAGTGGCAGGCCATGATAGAATAG
ACGTATTGCAATGGGATTATAATTAAATAAATAAGAATATAATAAGATATGGCAAGTCGGCACTCATGAC
ATGGTCTTCGAAATGATAGTGCTCACTTTCTTAGCCGAGAAAGTTGACGCGACTGATTTAGAAGTTAAGA
TATTATTTCTCTCTTCTTTTCTTTCCTCGTCATATAAGGATGAAATAAACTTTAGAGATTGCCGGTAGTG
ATTTTGGATTTCGGCGATCAGGCTTGGTTTGCCGGTTTCGGACGGTGTGCCTTAGGCCACCCGCAGTGTA
TCTTGTAATGTTCAACCGATAAGCAAGGGTGGGGCTCAAGCAAGTAGTAAACAACTATGTCAAATGTCAC
CATGGTTATGGTCTTGTTTAGTTGGCTTCTTGGCCGATTCATTAATGCAGCTGGCACGACAGGTTTCCCG
ACTGGAAAGCGGGCAGTGAGCGCAACGCAATTAATGTGAGTTAGCTCACTCATTAGGCACCCCAGGCTTT
ACACTTTATGCTTCCGGCTCGTATGTTGTGTGGAATTGTGAGCGGATAACAATTTCACACAGGAAACAGC
TATGACATGATTACGAATTCGAGCTCGGTACCCGGGGATCTGCAGGCGCGCCTGCAGTGCAGCGTGACCC
GGTCGTGCCCCTCTCTAGAGATAATGAGCATTGCATGTCTAAGTTATAAAAAATTACCACATATTTTTTT
TGTCACACTTGTTTGAAGTGCAGTTTATCTATCTTTATACATATATTTAAACTTTACTCTACGAATAATA
TAATCTATAGTACTACAATAATATCAGTGTTTTAGAGAATCATATAAATGAACAGTTAGACATGGTCTAA
AGGACAATTGAGTATTTTGACAACAGGACTCTACAGTTTTATCTTTTTAGTGTGCATGTGTTCTCCTTTT
TTTTTGCAAATAGCTTCACCTATATAATACTTCATCCATTTTATTAGTACATCCATTTAGGGTTTAGGGT
TAATGGTTTTTATAGACTAATTTTTTTAGTACATCTATTTTATTCTATTTTAGCCTCTAAATTAAGAAAA
CTAAAACTCTATTTTAGTTTTTTTATTTAATAATTTAGATATAAAATAGAATAAAATAAAGTGACTAAAA
ATTAAACAAATACCCTTTAAGAAATTAAAAAAACTAAGGAAACATTTTTCTTGTTTCGAGTAGATAATGC
CAGCCTGTTAAACGCCGTCGACGAGTCTAACGGACACCAACCAGCGAACCAGCAGCGTCGCGTCGGGCCA
AGCGAAGCAGACGGCACGGCATCTCTGTCGCTGCCTCTGGACCCCTCTCGAGAGTTCCGCTCCACCGTTG
GACTTGCTCCGCTGTCGGCATCCAGAAATTGCGTGGCGGAGCGGCAGACGTGAGCCGGCACGGCAGGCGG
CCTCCTCCTCCTCTCACGGCACCGGCAGCTACGGGGGATTCCTTTCCCACCGCTCCTTCGCTTTCCCTTC
CTCGCCCGCCGTAATAAATAGACACCCCCTCCACACCCTCTTTCCCCAACCTCGTGTTGTTCGGAGCGCA
CACACACACAACCAGATCTCCCCCAAATCCACCCGTCGGCACCTCCGCTTCAAGGTACGCCGCTCGTCCT
CCCCCCCCCCCCTCTCTACCTTCTCTAGATCGGCGTTCCGGTCCATGGTTAGGGCCCGGTAGTTCTACTT
CTGTTCATGTTTGTGTTAGATCCGTGTTTGTGTTAGATCCGTGCTGCTAGCGTTCGTACACGGATGCGAC
CTGTACGTCAGACACGTTCTGATTGCTAACTTGCCAGTGTTTCTCTTTGGGGAATCCTGGGATGGCTCTA
GCCGTTCCGCAGACGGGATCGATTTCATGATTTTTTTTGTTTCGTTGCATAGGGTTTGGTTTGCCCTTTT
CCTTTATTTCAATATATGCCGTGCACTTGTTTGTCGGGTCATCTTTTCATGCTTTTTTTTGTCTTGGTTG
TGATGATGTGGTCTGGTTGGGCGGTCGTTCTAGATCGGAGTAGAATTAATTCTGTTTCAAACTACCTGGT
GGATTTATTAATTTTGGATCTGTATGTGTGTGCCATACATATTCATAGTTACGAATTGAAGATGATGGAT
GGAAATATCGATCTAGGATAGGTATACATGTTGATGCGGGTTTTACTGATGCATATACAGAGATGCTTTT
TGTTCGCTTGGTTGTGATGATGTGGTGTGGTTGGGCGGTCGTTCATTCGTTCTAGATCGGAGTAGAATAC
TGTTTCAAACTACCTGGTGTATTTATTAATTTTGGAACTGTATGTGTGTGTCATACATCTTCATAGTTAC
GAGTTTAAGATGGATGGAAATATCGATCTAGGATAGGTATACATGTTGATGTGGGTTTTACTGATGCATA
TACATGATGGCATATGCAGCATCTATTCATATGCTCTAACCTTGAGTACCTATCTATTATAATAAACAAG
TATGTTTTATAATTATTTTGATCTTGATATACTTGGATGATGGCATATGCAGCAGCTATATGTGGATTTT
TTTAGCCCTGCCTTCATACGCTATTTATTTGCTTGGTACTGTTTCTTTTGTCGATGCTCACCCTGTTGTT
TGGTGTTACTTCCTGCAGGAAGCATGTCTGAGCCACCTCGGGCTGAGACCTTTGTATTCCTGGACCTAGA
AGCCACTGGGCTCCCAAACATGGACCCTGAGATTGCAGAGATATCCCTTTTTGCTGTTCACCGCTCTTCC
CTGGAGAACCCAGAACGGGATGATTCTGGTTCCTTGGTGCTGCCCCGTGTTCTGGACAAGCTCACACTGT
GCATGTGCCCGGAGCGCCCCTTTACTGCCAAGGCCAGTGAGATTACTGGTTTGAGCAGCGAAAGCCTGAT
GCACTGCGGGAAGGCTGGTTTCAATGGCGCTGTGGTAAGGACACTGCAGGGCTTCCTAAGCCGCCAGGAG
GGCCCCATCTGCCTTGTGGCCCACAATGGCTTCGATTATGACTTCCCACTGCTGTGCACGGAGCTACAAC
GTCTGGGTGCCCATCTGCCCCAAGACACTGTCTGCCTGGACACACTGCCTGCATTGCGGGGCCTGGACCG
TGCTCACAGCCACGGCACCAGGGCTCAAGGCCGCAAAAGCTACAGCCTGGCCAGTCTCTTCCACCGCTAC
TTCCAGGCTGAACCCAGTGCTGCCCATTCAGCAGAAGGTGATGTGCACACCCTGCTTCTGATCTTCCTGC
ATCGTGCTCCTGAGCTGCTCGCCTGGGCAGATGAGCAGGCCCGCAGCTGGGCTCATATTGAGCCCATGTA
CGTGCCACCTGATGGTCCAAGCCTCGAAGCCGGCTCCGGCGCCACCAACTTCTCCCTCCTCAAGCAAGCC
GGCGACGTGGAGGAGAACCCAGGCCCAATGGACAAGAAGTACTCGATCGGCCTCGACATCGGGACGAACT
CAGTTGGCTGGGCCGTGATCACCGACGAGTACAAGGTGCCCTCTAAGAAGTTCAAGGTCCTGGGGAACAC
CGACCGCCATTCCATCAAGAAGAACCTCATCGGCGCTCTCCTGTTCGACAGCGGGGAGACCGCTGAGGCT
ACGAGGCTCAAGAGAACCGCTAGGCGCCGGTACACGAGAAGGAAGAACAGGATCTGCTACCTCCAAGAGA
TTTTCTCCAACGAGATGGCCAAGGTTGACGATTCATTCTTCCACCGCCTGGAGGAGTCTTTCCTCGTGGA
GGAGGATAAGAAGCACGAGCGGCATCCCATCTTCGGCAACATCGTGGACGAGGTTGCCTACCACGAGAAG
TACCCTACGATCTACCATCTGCGGAAGAAGCTCGTGGACTCCACCGATAAGGCGGACCTCAGACTGATCT
ACCTCGCTCTGGCCCACATGATCAAGTTCCGCGGCCATTTCCTGATCGAGGGGGATCTCAACCCAGACAA
CAGCGATGTTGACAAGCTGTTCATCCAACTCGTGCAGACCTACAACCAACTCTTCGAGGAGAACCCGATC
AACGCCTCTGGCGTGGACGCGAAGGCTATCCTGTCCGCGAGGCTCTCGAAGTCCAGGAGGCTGGAGAACC
TGATCGCTCAGCTCCCAGGCGAGAAGAAGAACGGCCTGTTCGGGAACCTCATCGCTCTCAGCCTGGGGCT
CACCCCGAACTTCAAGTCGAACTTCGATCTCGCTGAGGACGCCAAGCTGCAACTCTCCAAGGACACCTAC
GACGATGACCTCGATAACCTCCTGGCCCAGATCGGCGATCAATACGCGGACCTGTTCCTCGCTGCCAAGA
ACCTGTCGGACGCCATCCTCCTGTCAGATATCCTCCGCGTGAACACCGAGATCACGAAGGCTCCACTCTC
TGCCTCCATGATCAAGCGCTACGACGAGCACCATCAGGATCTGACCCTCCTGAAGGCGCTGGTCCGCCAA
CAGCTCCCGGAGAAGTACAAGGAGATTTTCTTCGATCAGTCGAAGAACGGCTACGCTGGGTACATCGACG
GCGGGGCCTCACAAGAGGAGTTCTACAAGTTCATCAAGCCAATCCTGGAGAAGATGGACGGCACGGAGGA
GCTCCTGGTGAAGCTCAACAGGGAGGACCTCCTGCGGAAGCAGAGAACCTTCGATAACGGCAGCATCCCC
CACCAAATCCATCTCGGGGAGCTGCACGCCATCCTGAGAAGGCAAGAGGACTTCTACCCTTTCCTCAAGG
ATAACCGGGAGAAGATCGAGAAGATCCTGACCTTCAGAATCCCATACTACGTCGGCCCTCTCGCGCGGGG
GAACTCAAGATTCGCTTGGATGACCCGCAAGTCTGAGGAGACCATCACGCCGTGGAACTTCGAGGAGGTG
GTGGACAAGGGCGCTAGCGCTCAGTCGTTCATCGAGAGGATGACCAACTTCGACAAGAACCTGCCCAACG
AGAAGGTGCTCCCTAAGCACTCGCTCCTGTACGAGTACTTCACCGTCTACAACGAGCTCACGAAGGTGAA
GTACGTCACCGAGGGCATGCGCAAGCCAGCGTTCCTGTCCGGGGAGCAGAAGAAGGCTATCGTGGACCTC
CTGTTCAAGACCAACCGGAAGGTCACGGTTAAGCAACTCAAGGAGGACTACTTCAAGAAGATCGAGTGCT
TCGATTCGGTCGAGATCAGCGGCGTTGAGGACCGCTTCAACGCCAGCCTCGGGACCTACCACGATCTCCT
GAAGATCATCAAGGATAAGGACTTCCTGGACAACGAGGAGAACGAGGATATCCTGGAGGACATCGTGCTG
ACCCTCACGCTGTTCGAGGACAGGGAGATGATCGAGGAGCGCCTGAAGACGTACGCCCATCTCTTCGATG
ACAAGGTCATGAAGCAACTCAAGCGCCGGAGATACACCGGCTGGGGGAGGCTGTCCCGCAAGCTCATCAA
CGGCATCCGGGACAAGCAGTCCGGGAAGACCATCCTCGACTTCCTCAAGAGCGATGGCTTCGCCAACAGG
AACTTCATGCAACTGATCCACGATGACAGCCTCACCTTCAAGGAGGATATCCAAAAGGCTCAAGTGAGCG
GCCAGGGGGACTCGCTGCACGAGCATATCGCGAACCTCGCTGGCTCCCCCGCGATCAAGAAGGGCATCCT
CCAGACCGTGAAGGTTGTGGACGAGCTCGTGAAGGTCATGGGCCGGCACAAGCCTGAGAACATCGTCATC
GAGATGGCCAGAGAGAACCAAACCACGCAGAAGGGGCAAAAGAACTCTAGGGAGCGCATGAAGCGCATCG
AGGAGGGCATCAAGGAGCTGGGGTCCCAAATCCTCAAGGAGCACCCAGTGGAGAACACCCAACTGCAGAA
CGAGAAGCTCTACCTGTACTACCTCCAGAACGGCAGGGATATGTACGTGGACCAAGAGCTGGATATCAAC
CGCCTCAGCGATTACGACGTCGATCATATCGTTCCCCAGTCTTTCCTGAAGGATGACTCCATCGACAACA
AGGTCCTCACCAGGTCGGACAAGAACCGCGGCAAGTCAGATAACGTTCCATCTGAGGAGGTCGTTAAGAA
GATGAAGAACTACTGGAGGCAGCTCCTGAACGCCAAGCTGATCACGCAAAGGAAGTTCGACAACCTCACC
AAGGCTGAGAGAGGCGGGCTCTCAGAGCTGGACAAGGCCGGCTTCATCAAGCGGCAGCTGGTCGAGACCA
GACAAATCACGAAGCACGTTGCGCAAATCCTCGACTCTCGGATGAACACGAAGTACGATGAGAACGACAA
GCTGATCAGGGAGGTTAAGGTGATCACCCTGAAGTCTAAGCTCGTCTCCGACTTCAGGAAGGATTTCCAG
TTCTACAAGGTTCGCGAGATCAACAACTACCACCATGCCCATGACGCTTACCTCAACGCTGTGGTCGGCA
CCGCTCTGATCAAGAAGTACCCAAAGCTGGAGTCCGAGTTCGTGTACGGGGACTACAAGGTTTACGATGT
GCGCAAGATGATCGCCAAGTCGGAGCAAGAGATCGGCAAGGCTACCGCCAAGTACTTCTTCTACTCAAAC
ATCATGAACTTCTTCAAGACCGAGATCACGCTGGCCAACGGCGAGATCCGGAAGAGACCGCTCATCGAGA
CCAACGGCGAGACGGGGGAGATCGTGTGGGACAAGGGCAGGGATTTCGCGACCGTCCGCAAGGTTCTCTC
CATGCCCCAGGTGAACATCGTCAAGAAGACCGAGGTCCAAACGGGCGGGTTCTCAAAGGAGTCTATCCTG
CCTAAGCGGAACAGCGACAAGCTCATCGCCAGAAAGAAGGACTGGGACCCAAAGAAGTACGGCGGGTTCG
ACAGCCCTACCGTGGCCTACTCGGTCCTGGTTGTGGCGAAGGTTGAGAAGGGCAAGTCCAAGAAGCTCAA
GAGCGTGAAGGAGCTCCTGGGGATCACCATCATGGAGAGGTCCAGCTTCGAGAAGAACCCAATCGACTTC
CTGGAGGCCAAGGGCTACAAGGAGGTGAAGAAGGACCTGATCATCAAGCTCCCGAAGTACTCTCTCTTCG
AGCTGGAGAACGGCAGGAAGAGAATGCTGGCTTCCGCTGGCGAGCTCCAGAAGGGGAACGAGCTCGCGCT
GCCAAGCAAGTACGTGAACTTCCTCTACCTGGCTTCCCACTACGAGAAGCTCAAGGGCAGCCCGGAGGAC
AACGAGCAAAAGCAGCTGTTCGTCGAGCAGCACAAGCATTACCTCGACGAGATCATCGAGCAAATCTCCG
AGTTCAGCAAGCGCGTGATCCTCGCCGACGCGAACCTGGATAAGGTCCTCTCCGCCTACAACAAGCACCG
GGACAAGCCCATCAGAGAGCAAGCGGAGAACATCATCCATCTCTTCACCCTGACGAACCTCGGCGCTCCT
GCTGCTTTCAAGTACTTCGACACCACGATCGATCGGAAGAGATACACCTCCACGAAGGAGGTCCTGGACG
CGACCCTCATCCACCAGTCGATCACCGGCCTGTACGAGACGAGGATCGACCTCTCACAACTCGGCGGGGA
TAAGAGACCCGCAGCAACCAAGAAGGCAGGGCAAGCAAAGAAGAAGAAGTGACTCGAGTATATGAAGATG
AATATGAAATATTTGGTGTGTCAAATAAAAAGCTTGTGTGCTTAAGTTTGTGTTTTTTTCTTGGCTTGTT
GTGTTATGAATTTGTGGCTTTTTCTAATATTAAATGAATGTAAGATCACATTATAATGAATAAACAAATG
TTTCTATAATCCATTGTGAATGTTTTGTTGGATCTCTTCTGCAGCATATAACTACTGTATGTGCTATGGT
ATGGACTATGGAATATGATTAAAGATAAGGAGCTCGTTAACCGGTGACGGACGGCGCGCTGGCAGACATA
CTGTCCCACAAATGAAGATGGAATCTGTAAAAGAAAACGCGTGAAATAATGCGTCTGACAAAGGTTAGGT
CGGCTGCCTTTAATCAATACCAAAGTGGTCCCTACCACGATGGAAAAACTGTGCAGTCGGTTTGGCTTTT
TCTGACGAACAAATAAGATTCGTGGCCGACAGGTGGGGGTCCACCATGTGAAGGCATCTTCAGACTCCAA
TAATGGAGCAATGACGTAAGGGCTTACGAAATAAGTAAGGGTAGTTTGGGAAATGTCCACTCACCCGTCA
GTCTATAAATACTTAGCCCCTCCCTCATTGTTAAGGGAGCAAAATCTCAGAGAGATAGTCCTAGAGAGAG
AAAGAGAGCAAGTAGCCTAGAAGTAGTCAAGGCGGCGAAGTATTCAGGCACGTGGCCAGGAAGAAGAAAA
GCCAAGACGACGAAAACAGGTAAGAGCTAAGCTTCCTGCAGGAACAAAGCACCAGTGGTCTAGTGGTAGA
ATAGTACCCTGCCACGGTACAGACCCGGGTTCGATTCCCGGCTGGTGCAGTGTATGGACGACGATATCAG
TTTTAGAGCTAGAAATAGCAAGTTAAAATAAGGCTAGTCCGTTATCAACTTGAAAAAGTGGCACCGAGTC
GGTGCAACAAAGCACCAGTGGTCTAGTGGTAGAATAGTACCCTGCCACGGTACAGACCCGGGTTCGATTC
CCGGCTGGTGCAGTCGATCGACAAGCTCGAGTTTCTCCATAATAATGTGTGAGTAGTTCCCAGATAAGGG
AATTAGGGTTCCTATAGGGTTTCGCTCATGTGTTGAGCATATAAGAAACCCTTAGTATGTATTTGTATTT
GTAAAATACTTCTATCAATAAAATTTCTAATTCCTAAAACCAAAATCCAGTACTAAAATCCAGATCCCCC
GAATTAGAGCTCTACCGGCGTAATATGGCGCGCCGAAGCCAACTAAACAAGACCATAACCATGGTGACAT
TTGACATAGTTGTTTACTACTTGCTTGAGCCCCACCCTTGCTTATCGGTTGAACATTACAAGATACACTG
CGGGTGGCCTAAGGCACACCGTCCGAAACCGGCAAACCAAGCCTGATCGCCGAAATCCAAAATCACTACC
GGCAATCTCTAAAGTTTATTTCATCCTTATATGACGAGGAAAGAAAAGAAGAGAGAAATAATATCTTAAC
TTCTAAATCAGTCGCGTCAACTTTCTCGGCTAAGAAAGTGAGCACTATCATTTCGAAGACCATGTCATGA
GTGCCGACTTGCCATATCTTATTATATTCTTATTTATTTAATTATAATCCCATTGCAATACGTCTATTCT
ATCATGGCCTGCCACTAACGCTCCGTCTAACGTCGTTAAGCCATTGTCATAAGCGGCTGCTCAAAACTCT
TCCCGGTGGAGGCGAGGCGTTAACGGCGTCTACAAATCTAACGGCCACCAACCATCCAGCCGCCTCTCGA
AAGCTCCGCTCCGATCGCGGAAATTGCGTGGCGGAGACGAGCGGGCTCCTCTCACACGGCCCGGAACCGT
CACGGCACGGGTGGGGGATTCCTTCCCCAACCCTCCCCACCTCTCCTCCCCCCGTCGCAGCCCATAAATA
CAGGGCCCTCCGCGCCTCTTCCCACAATCTCACATCGTCTCATCGTTCGGAGCGCACAACCCCCGGGTTC
CAAATCCAAATTGCTCTCCTCGCGACCCTCGGCGATCCTTCCCCCGCTTCAAGGTACGGCGATCGTCTCC
CCCGTCCTCTTGCCCCATCTCCTCGCTCGGCGTGGTTTGGTGGTTCTGCTTGGTCTGTGGCTAGGAACTA
GGCTGAGGCGTTGACGAAATCATGCTAGATCCGCGTGTTTCCTGATCGTGGGTGGCTGGGAGGTGGGGTT
TTCGTGTAGATCTGATCGGTTCCGCTGTTTATCCTGTCATGCTCATGTGATTTGTGGGGATTTTAGGTCG
TTTGTCCGGGAATCGTGGGGTTGCTTCTAGGCTGTTCGTAGATGAGATCGTTCTCACGATCTGCTGGGTC
GCTGCCTAGGTTCAGCTAGGTCTGCCCTGTTTTTGGGTTCGTTTTCGGGATCTGTACGTGCATCTATTAT
CTGGTTCGATGGTGCTAGCTAGGAACAAACAACTGATTCGTCCGATCGATTGTTTTGTTGCCATGTGCAA
GGTTAGGTCGTTATCTGATTGCTGTAGATCAGAGTAGAATAAGATCATCACAAGCTAGCTCTTGGGCTTA
TTATGAATCTGCGTTTGTTGCATGATTAAGATGATTATGCTTTTTCTTATGCTGCCGTTTGTATATGATG
CGGTAGCTTTTAACTGAATAGCACACCTTTCCTGTTTAGTTAGATTAGATTAGATTGCATGATAGATGAG
GATATATGCTGCTACATCAGTTTGATGATTCTCTGGTACCTCATAATCAACTAGCTCATGTGCTTAAATT
GAAACTGCATGTGCCACATGATTAAGATGCTAAGATTGGTGAAGATATATACGCTGCTGTTCCTATAGGA
TCCTGTAGCTTTTACCTGGTCAACATGCATCGTCCTGTTATGGATAGATATGCATGATAGATGAAGATAT
GTACTGCTACAATTTGATGATTCTTTTGTGCACCTGATGATCATGCATGCTCTTTGCCCTTACTTTGATA
TACTTGGATGATGGCATGCTTAGTACTAATGATGTGATGAACACACATGACCTGTTGGTATGAATATGAT
GTTGCTGTTTGCTTGTGATGAGTTCTGTTTGTTTACTGCTAGGCACTTACCCTGTTGTCTGGTTCTCTTT
TGCAGAACCTGCAGGATGGAAGACGCCAAAAACATAAAGAAAGGCCCGGCGCCATTCTATCCGCTGGAAG
ATGGAACCGCTGGAGAGCAACTGCATAAGGCTATGAAGAGATACGCCCTGGTTCCTGGAACAATTGCTTT
TACAGATGCACATATCGAGGTGGACATCACTTACGCTGAGTACTTCGAAATGTCCGTTCGGTTGGCAGAA
GCTATGAAACGATATGGGCTGAATACAAATCACAGAATCGTCGTATGCAGTGAAAACTCTCTTCAATTCT
TTATGCCGGTGTTGGGCGCGTTATTTATCGGAGTTGCAGTTGCGCCCGCGAACGACATTTATAATGAACG
TGAATTGCTCAACAGTATGGGCATTTCGCAGCCTACCGTGGTGTTCGTTTCCAAAAAGGGGTTGCAAAAA
ATTTTGAACGTGCAAAAAAAGCTCCCAATCATCCAAAAAATTATTATCATGGATTCTAAAACGGATTACC
AGGGATTTCAGTCGATGTACACGTTCGTCACATCTCATCTACCTCCCGGTTTTAATGAATACGATTTTGT
GCCAGAGTCCTTCGATAGGGACAAGACAATTGCACTGATCATGAACTCCTCTGGATCTACTGGTCTGCCT
AAAGGTGTCGCTCTGCCTCATAGAACTGCCTGCGTGAGATTCTCGCATGCCAGAGATCCTATTTTTGGCA
ATCAAATCATTCCGGATACTGCGATTTTAAGTGTTGTTCCATTCCATCACGGTTTTGGAATGTTTACTAC
ACTCGGATATTTGATATGTGGATTTCGAGTCGTCTTAATGTATAGATTTGAAGAAGAGCTGTTTCTGAGG
AGCCTTCAGGATTACAAGATTCAAAGTGCGCTGCTGGTGCCAACCCTATTCTCCTTCTTCGCCAAAAGCA
CTCTGATTGACAAATACGATTTATCTAATTTACACGAAATTGCTTCTGGTGGCGCTCCCCTCTCTAAGGA
AGTCGGGGAAGCGGTTGCCAAGAGGTTCCATCTGCCAGGTATCAGGCAAGGATATGGGCTCACTGAGACT
ACATCAGCTATTCTGATTACACCCGAGGGGGATGATAAACCGGGCGCGGTCGGTAAAGTTGTTCCATTTT
TTGAAGCGAAGGTTGTGGATCTGGATACCGGGAAAACGCTGGGCGTTAATCAAAGAGGCGAACTGTGTGT
GAGAGGTCCTATGATTATGTCCGGTTATGTAAACAATCCGGAAGCGACCAACGCCTTGATTGACAAGGAT
GGATGGCTACATTCTGGAGACATAGCTTACTGGGACGAAGACGAACACTTCTTCATCGTTGACCGCCTGA
AGTCTCTGATTAAGTACAAAGGCTATCAGGTGGCTCCCGCTGAATTGGAATCCATCTTGCTCCAACACCC
CAACATCTTCGACGCTGGTGTCGCAGGTCTTCCCGACGATGACGCCGGTGAACTTCCCGCCGCCGTTGTT
GTTTTGGAGCACGGAAAGACGATGACGGAAAAAGAGATCGTGGATTACGTCGCCAGTCAAGTAACAACCG
CGAAAAAGTTGCGCGGAGGAGTTGTGTTTGTGGACGAAGTACCGAAAGGTCTTACCGGAAAACTCGACGC
AAGAAAAATCAGAGAGATCCTCATAAAGGCCAAGAAGGGCGGAAAGATCGCCGTGTGACGTCGACGATAT
GAAGATGAAGATGAAATATTTGGTGTGTCAAATAAAAAGCTTGTGTGCTTAAGTTTGTGTTTTTTTCTTG
GCTTGTTGTGTTATGAATTTGTGGCTTTTTCTAATATTAAATGAATGTAAGATCACATTATAATGAATAA
ACAAATGTTTCTATAATCCATTGTGAATGTTTTGTTGGATCTCTTCTGCAGCATATAACTACTGTATGTG
CTATGGTATGGACTATGGAATATGATTAAAGATAAGCCAGAGCTCTGGTGACGGACGGCGCGACTAGTTT
TACGTACGTTAATTAACCCGGCGAGCTTTGGGTACGTCACGTGGCTCGAGGTTCGAGTATTATGGCATTG
GGAAAACTGTTTTTCTTGTACCATTTGTTGTGCTTGTAATTTACTGTGTTTTTTATTCGGTTTTCGCTAT
CGAACTGTGAAATGGAAATGGATGGAGAAGAGTTAATGAATGATATGGTCCTTTTGTTCATTCTCAAATT
AATATTATTTGTTTTTTCTCTTATTTGTTGTGTGTTGAATTTGAAATTATAAGAGATATGCAAACATTTT
GTTTTGAGTAAAAATGTGTCAAATCGTGGCCTCTAATGACCGAAGTTAATATGAGGAGTAAAACACTTGT
AGTTGTGAGCTCGCGCGTAGTCCTCGGTAATATCGCAGAACAAAAGTACCTGATATCGAGTGTACTTCAA
GTCACACCGGCGAGTGTGGCACTGGCCGTCGTTTTACAACGTCGTGACTGGGAAAACCCTGGCGTTACCC
AACTTAATCGCCTTGCAGCACATCCCCCTTTCGCCAGCTGGCGTAATAGCGAAGAGGCCCGCACCGATCG
CCCTTCCCAACAGTTGCGCAGCCTGAATGGCGAATGCTAGAGCAGCTTGAGCTTGGATCAGATTGTCGTT
TCCCGCCTTCAGTTTAAACTATCAGTGTTTGACAGGATATATTGGCGGGTAAACCTAAGAGAAAAGAGCG
TTTATTAGAATAATCGGATATTTAAAAGGGCGTGAAAAGGTTTATCCGTTCGTCCATTTGTATGTGCATG
CCAACCACAGGGTTCCCCTCGGGATCAAAGTACTTTGATCCAACCCCTCCGCTGCTATAGTGCAGTCGGC
TTCTGACGTTCAGTGCAGCCGTCTTCTGAAAACGACATGTCGCACAAGTCCTAAGTTACGCGACAGGCTG
CCGCCCTGCCCTTTTCCTGGCGTTTTCTTGTCGCGTGTTTTAGTCGCATAAAGTAGAATACTTGCGACTA
GAACCGGAGACATTACGCCATGAACAAGAGCGCCGCCGCTGGCCTGCTGGGCTATGCCCGCGTCAGCACC
GACGACCAGGACTTGACCAACCAACGGGCCGAACTGCACGCGGCCGGCTGCACCAAGCTGTTTTCCGAGA
AGATCACCGGCACCAGGCGCGACCGCCCGGAGCTGGCCAGGATGCTTGACCACCTACGCCCTGGCGACGT
TGTGACAGTGACCAGGCTAGACCGCCTGGCCCGCAGCACCCGCGACCTACTGGACATTGCCGAGCGCATC
CAGGAGGCCGGCGCGGGCCTGCGTAGCCTGGCAGAGCCGTGGGCCGACACCACCACGCCGGCCGGCCGCA
TGGTGTTGACCGTGTTCGCCGGCATTGCCGAGTTCGAGCGTTCCCTAATCATCGACCGCACCCGGAGCGG
GCGCGAGGCCGCCAAGGCCCGAGGCGTGAAGTTTGGCCCCCGCCCTACCCTCACCCCGGCACAGATCGCG
CACGCCCGCGAGCTGATCGACCAGGAAGGCCGCACCGTGAAAGAGGCGGCTGCACTGCTTGGCGTGCATC
GCTCGACCCTGTACCGCGCACTTGAGCGCAGCGAGGAAGTGACGCCCACCGAGGCCAGGCGGCGCGGTGC
CTTCCGTGAGGACGCATTGACCGAGGCCGACGCCCTGGCGGCCGCCGAGAATGAACGCCAAGAGGAACAA
GCATGAAACCGCACCAGGACGGCCAGGACGAACCGTTTTTCATTACCGAAGAGATCGAGGCGGAGATGAT
CGCGGCCGGGTACGTGTTCGAGCCGCCCGCGCACGGCTCAACCGTGCGGCTGCATGAAATCCTGGCCGGT
TTGTCTGATGCCAAGCTGGCGGCCTGGCCGGCCAGCTTGGCCGCTGAAGAAACCGAGCGCCGCCGTCTAA
AAAGGTGATGTGTATTTGAGTAAAACAGCTTGCGTCATGCGGTCGCTGCGTATATGATGCGATGAGTAAA
TAAACAAATACGCAAGGGGAACGCATGAAGGTTATCGCTGTACTTAACCAGAAAGGCGGGTCAGGCAAGA
CGACCATCGCAACCCATCTAGCCCGCGCCCTGCAACTCGCCGGGGCCGATGTTCTGTTAGTCGATTCCGA
TCCCCAGGGCAGTGCCCGCGATTGGGCGGCCGTGCGGGAAGATCAACCGCTAACCGTTGTCGGCATCGAC
CGCCCGACGATTGACCGCGACGTGAAGGCCATCGGCCGGCGCGACTTCGTAGTGATCGACGGAGCGCCCC
AGGCGGCGGACTTGGCTGTGTCCGCGATCAAGGCAGCCGACTTCGTGCTGATTCCGGTGCAGCCAAGCCC
TTACGACATATGGGCCACCGCCGACCTGGTGGAGCTGGTTAAGCAGCGCATTGAGGTCACGGATGGAAGG
CTACAAGCGGCCTTTGTCGTGTCGCGGGCGATCAAAGGCACGCGCATCGGCGGTGAGGTTGCCGAGGCGC
TGGCCGGGTACGAGCTGCCCATTCTTGAGTCCCGTATCACGCAGCGCGTGAGCTACCCAGGCACTGCCGC
CGCCGGCACAACCGTTCTTGAATCAGAACCCGAGGGCGACGCTGCCCGCGAGGTCCAGGCGCTGGCCGCT
GAAATTAAATCAAAACTCATTTGAGTTAATGAGGTAAAGAGAAAATGAGCAAAAGCACAAACACGCTAAG
TGCCGGCCGTCCGAGCGCACGCAGCAGCAAGGCTGCAACGTTGGCCAGCCTGGCAGACACGCCAGCCATG
AAGCGGGTCAACTTTCAGTTGCCGGCGGAGGATCACACCAAGCTGAAGATGTACGCGGTACGCCAAGGCA
AGACCATTACCGAGCTGCTATCTGAATACATCGCGCAGCTACCAGAGTAAATGAGCAAATGAATAAATGA
GTAGATGAATTTTAGCGGCTAAAGGAGGCGGCATGGAAAATCAAGAACAACCAGGCACCGACGCCGTGGA
ATGCCCCATGTGTGGAGGAACGGGCGGTTGGCCAGGCGTAAGCGGCTGGGTTGCCTGCCGGCCCTGCAAT
GGCACTGGAACCCCCAAGCCCGAGGAATCGGCGTGAGCGGTCGCAAACCATCCGGCCCGGTACAAATCGG
CGCGGCGCTGGGTGATGACCTGGTGGAGAAGTTGAAGGCCGCGCAGGCCGCCCAGCGGCAACGCATCGAG
GCAGAAGCACGCCCCGGTGAATCGTGGCAAGCGGCCGCTGATCGAATCCGCAAAGAATCCCGGCAACCGC
CGGCAGCCGGTGCGCCGTCGATTAGGAAGCCGCCCAAGGGCGACGAGCAACCAGATTTTTTCGTTCCGAT
GCTCTATGACGTGGGCACCCGCGATAGTCGCAGCATCATGGACGTGGCCGTTTTCCGTCTGTCGAAGCGT
GACCGACGAGCTGGCGAGGTGATCCGCTACGAGCTTCCAGACGGGCACGTAGAGGTTTCCGCAGGGCCGG
CCGGCATGGCCAGTGTGTGGGATTACGACCTGGTACTGATGGCGGTTTCCCATCTAACCGAATCCATGAA
CCGATACCGGGAAGGGAAGGGAGACAAGCCCGGCCGCGTGTTCCGTCCACACGTTGCGGACGTACTCAAG
TTCTGCCGGCGAGCCGATGGCGGAAAGCAGAAAGACGACCTGGTAGAAACCTGCATTCGGTTAAACACCA
CGCACGTTGCCATGCAGCGTACGAAGAAGGCCAAGAACGGCCGCCTGGTGACGGTATCCGAGGGTGAAGC
CTTGATTAGCCGCTACAAGATCGTAAAGAGCGAAACCGGGCGGCCGGAGTACATCGAGATCGAGCTAGCT
GATTGGATGTACCGCGAGATCACAGAAGGCAAGAACCCGGACGTGCTGACGGTTCACCCCGATTACTTTT
TGATCGATCCCGGCATCGGCCGTTTTCTCTACCGCCTGGCACGCCGCGCCGCAGGCAAGGCAGAAGCCAG
ATGGTTGTTCAAGACGATCTACGAACGCAGTGGCAGCGCCGGAGAGTTCAAGAAGTTCTGTTTCACCGTG
CGCAAGCTGATCGGGTCAAATGACCTGCCGGAGTACGATTTGAAGGAGGAGGCGGGGCAGGCTGGCCCGA
TCCTAGTCATGCGCTACCGCAACCTGATCGAGGGCGAAGCATCCGCCGGTTCCTAATGTACGGAGCAGAT
GCTAGGGCAAATTGCCCTAGCAGGGGAAAAAGGTCGAAAAGGCCTCTTTCCTGTGGATAGCACGTACATT
GGGAACCCAAAGCCGTACATTGGGAACCGGAACCCGTACATTGGGAACCCAAAGCCGTACATTGGGAACC
GGTCACACATGTAAGTGACTGATATAAAAGAGAAAAAAGGCGATTTTTCCGCCTAAAACTCTTTAAAACT
TATTAAAACTCTTAAAACCCGCCTGGCCTGTGCATAACTGTCTGGCCAGCGCACAGCCCAAGAGCTGCAA
AAAGCGCCTACCCTTCGGTCGCTGCGCTCCCTACGCCCCGCCGCTTCGCGTCGGCCTATCGCGGCCGCTG
GCCGCTCAAAAATGGCTGGCCTACGGCCAGGCAATCTACCAGGGCGCGGACAAGCCGCGCCGTCGCCACT
CGACCGCCGGCGCCCACATCAAGGCACCCTGCCTCGCGCGTTTCGGTGATGACGGTGAAAACCTCTGACA
CATGCAGCTCCCGGAAACGGTCACAGCTTGTCTGTAAGCGGATGCCGGGAGCAGACAAGCCCGTCAGGGC
GCGTCAGCGGGTGTTGGCGGGTGTCGGGGCGCAGCCATGACCCAGTCACGTAGCGATAGCGGAGTGTATA
CTGGCTTAACTATGCGGCATCAGAGCAGATTGTACTGAGAGTGCACCATATGCGGTGTGAAATACCGCAC
AGATGCGTAAGGAGAAAATACCGCATCAGGCCCTCTTCCGCTTCCTCGCTCACTGACTCGCTGCGCTCGG
TCGTTCGGCTGCGGCGAGCGGTATCAGCTCACTCAAAGGCGGTAATACGGTTATCCACAGAATCAGGGGA
TAACGCAGGAAAGAACATGTGAGCAAAAGGCCAGCAAAAGGCCAGGAACCGTAAAAAGGCCGCGTTGCTG
GCGTTTTTCCATAGGCTCCGCCCCCCTGACGAGCATCACAAAAATCGACGCTCAAGTCAGAGGTGGCGAA
ACCCGACAGGACTATAAAGATACCAGGCGTTTCCCCCTGGAAGCTCCCTCGTGCGCTCTCCTGTTCCGAC
CCTGCCGCTTACCGGATACCTGTCCGCCTTTCTCCCTTCGGGAAGCGTGGCGCTTTCTCATAGCTCACGC
TGTAGGTATCTCAGTTCGGTGTAGGTCGTTCGCTCCAAGCTGGGCTGTGTGCACGAACCCCCCGTTCAGC
CCGACCGCTGCGCCTTATCCGGTAACTATCGTCTTGAGTCCAACCCGGTAAGACACGACTTATCGCCACT
GGCAGCAGCCACTGGTAACAGGATTAGCAGAGCGAGGTAT
